>Addgene plasmid #234581 | pMB.BIG1a.PRC2 | addgene full sequence | sequence record 469411 | Addgene NGS Result
TTGAGATCCTTTTTTTCTGCGCGTAATCTGCTGCTTGCAAACAAAAAAACCACCGCTACCAGCGGTGGTT
TGTTTGCCGGATCAAGAGCTACCAACTCTTTTTCCGAAGGTAACTGGCTTCAGCAGAGCGCAGATACCAA
ATACTGTCCTTCTAGTGTAGCCGTAGTTAGGCCACCACTTCAAGAACTCTGTAGCACCGCCTACATACCT
CGCTCTGCTAATCCTGTTACCAGTGGCTGCTGCCAGTGGCGATAAGTCGTGTCTTACCGGGTTGGACTCA
AGACGATAGTTACCGGATAAGGCGCAGCGGTCGGGCTGAACGGGGGGTTCGTGCACACAGCCCAGCTTGG
AGCGAACGACCTACACCGAACTGAGATACCTACAGCGTGAGCTATGAGAAAGCGCCACGCTTCCCGAAGG
GAGAAAGGCGGACAGGTATCCGGTAAGCGGCAGGGTCGGAACAGGAGAGCGCACGAGGGAGCTTCCAGGG
GGAAACGCCTGGTATCTTTATAGTCCTGTCGGGTTTCGCCACCTCTGACTTGAGCGTCGATTTTTGTGAT
GCTCGTCAGGGGGGCGGAGCCTATGGAAAAACGCCAGCAACGCGGCCTTTTTACGGTTCCTGGCCTTTTG
CTGGCCTTTTGCTCACATGTTCTTTCCTGCGTTATCCCCTGATTCTGTGGATAACCGTATTACCGCCTTT
GAGTGAGCTGATACCGCTCGCCGCAGCCGAACGACCGAGCGCAGCGAGTCAGTGAGCGAGGAAGCGGAAG
AGCGCCTGATGCGGTATTTTCTCCTTACGCATCTGTGCGGTATTTCACACCGCAGACCAGCCGCGTAACC
TGGCAAAATCGGTTACGGTTGAGTAATAAATGGATGCCCTGCGTAAGCGGGTGTGGGCGGACAATAAAGT
CTTAAACTGAACAAAATAGATCTAAACTATGACAATAAAGTCTTAAACTAGACAGAATAGTTGTAAACTG
AAATCAGTCCAGTTATGCTGTGAAAAAGCATACTGGACTTTTGTTATGGCTAAAGCAAACTCTTCATTTT
CTGAAGTGCAAATTGCCCGTCGTATTAAAGAGGGGCGTGGCCAAGGGCATGGTAAAGACTATATTCGCGG
CGTTGTGACAATTTACCGAACAACTCCGCGGCCGGGAAGCCGATCTCGGCTTGAACGAATTGTTAGGTGG
CGGTACTTGGGTCGATATCAAAGTGCATCACTTCTTCCCGTATGCCCAACTTTGTATAGAGAGCCACTGC
GGGATCGTCACCGTAATCTGCTTGCACGTAGATCACATAAGCACCAAGCGCGTTGGCCTCATGCTTGAGG
AGATTGATGAGCGCGGTGGCAATGCCCTGCCTCCGGTGCTCGCCGGAGACTGCGAGATCATAGATATAGA
TCTCACTACGCGGCTGCTCAAACTTGGGCAGAACGTAAGCCGCGAGAGCGCCAACAACCGCTTCTTGGTC
GAAGGCAGCAAGCGCGATGAATGTCTTACTACGGAGCAAGTTCCCGAGGTAATCGGAGTCCGGCTGATGT
TGGGAGTAGGTGGCTACGTCGCCGAACTCACGACCGAAAAGATCAAGAGCAGCCCGCATGGATTTGACTT
GGTCAGGGCCGAGCCTACATGTGCGAATGATGCCCATACTTGAGCCACCTAACTTTGTTTTAGGGCGACT
GCCCTGCTGCGTAACATCGTTGCTGCTGCGTAACATCGTTGCTGCTCCATAACATCAAACATCGACCCAC
GGCGTAACGCGCTTGCTGCTTGGATGCCCGAGGCATAGACTGTACAAAAAAACAGTCATAACAAGCCATG
AAAACCGCCACTGCGCCGTTACCACCGCTGCGTTCGGTCAAGGTTCTGGACCAGTTGCGTGAGCGCATAC
GCTACTTGCATTACAGTTTACGAACCGAACAGGCTTATGTCAACTGGGTTCGTGCCTTCATCCGTTTCCA
CGGTGTGCGTCACCCGGCAACCTTGGGCAGCAGCGAAGTCGAGGCATTTCTGTCCTGGCTGGCGAACGAG
CGCAAGGTTTCGGACTCCACGCATCGTCAGGCATTGGCGGCCTTGCTGTTCTTCTACGGCAAGGTGCTGT
GCACGGATCTGCCCTGGCTTCAGGAGATCGGAAGACCTCGGCCGTCGCGGCGCTTGCCGGTGGTGCTGAC
CCCGGATGAAGTGGTTCGCATCCTCGGTTTTCTGGAAGGCGAGCATCGTTTGTTCGCCCAGGACTCTAGC
TATAGTTCCCTGAATTCGCATCTAGAGTTTAAACGCTCTATGGTCTAAAGTTTCTGAACTGGCCGATAAT
TGCAGACGAACGCTAGTGGTTGGCTACATACTCCGGAATATTAATAGATCATGGAGATAATTAAAATGAT
AACCATCTCGCAAATAAATAAGTATTTTACTGTTTTCGTAACAGTTTTGTAATAAAAAAACCTATAAATA
TTCCGGATTATTCATACCGTCCCACCATCGGGCGCTCCGGTATGGGCCAGACTGGGAAGAAATCTGAGAA
GGGACCAGTTTGTTGGCGGAAGCGTGTAAAATCAGAGTACATGCGACTGAGACAGCTCAAGAGGTTCAGA
CGAGCTGATGAAGTAAAGAGTATGTTTAGTTCCAATCGTCAGAAAATTTTGGAAAGAACGGAAATCTTAA
ACCAAGAATGGAAACAGCGAAGGATACAGCCTGTGCACATCCTGACTTCTGTGAGCTCATTGCGCGGGAC
TAGGGAGTGTTCGGTGACCAGTGACTTGGATTTTCCAACACAAGTCATCCCATTAAAGACTCTGAATGCA
GTTGCTTCAGTACCCATAATGTATTCTTGGTCACCCCTACAGCAGAATTTTATGGTGGAAGATGAAACTG
TTTTACATAACATTCCTTATATGGGAGATGAAGTTTTAGATCAGGATGGTACTTTCATTGAAGAACTAAT
AAAAAATTATGATGGGAAAGTACACGGGGATAGAGAATGTGGGTTTATAAATGATGAAATTTTTGTGGAG
TTGGTGAATGCCCTTGGTCAATATAATGATGATGACGATGATGATGATGGAGATGATCCTGAAGAAAGAG
AAGAAAAGCAGAAAGACCTGGAGGATCACCGAGATGATAAAGAAAGCCGCCCACCTCGGAAATTTCCTTC
TGATAAAATTTTTGAAGCCATTTCCTCAATGTTTCCAGATAAGGGCACAGCAGAAGAACTAAAGGAAAAA
TATAAAGAACTCACCGAACAGCAGCTCCCAGGCGCACTTCCTCCTGAATGTACCCCCAACATAGATGGAC
CAAATGCTAAATCTGTTCAGAGAGAGCAAAGCTTACACTCCTTTCATACGCTTTTCTGTAGGCGATGTTT
TAAATATGACTGCTTCCTACATCGTAAGTGCAATTATTCTTTTCATGCAACACCCAACACTTATAAGCGG
AAGAACACAGAAACAGCTCTAGACAACAAACCTTGTGGACCACAGTGTTACCAGCATTTGGAGGGAGCAA
AGGAGTTTGCTGCTGCTCTCACCGCTGAGCGGATAAAGACCCCACCAAAACGTCCAGGAGGCCGCAGAAG
AGGACGGCTTCCCAATAACAGTAGCAGGCCCAGCACCCCCACCATTAATGTGCTGGAATCAAAGGATACA
GACAGTGATAGGGAAGCAGGGACTGAAACGGGGGGAGAGAACAATGATAAAGAAGAAGAAGAGAAGAAAG
ATGAAACTTCGAGCTCCTCTGAAGCAAATTCTCGGTGTCAAACACCAATAAAGATGAAGCCAAATATTGA
ACCTCCTGAGAATGTGGAGTGGAGTGGTGCTGAAGCCTCAATGTTTAGAGTCCTCATTGGCACTTACTAT
GACAATTTCTGTGCCATTGCTAGGTTAATTGGGACCAAAACATGTAGACAGGTGTATGAGTTTAGAGTCA
AAGAATCTAGCATCATAGCTCCAGCTCCCGCTGAGGATGTGGATACTCCTCCAAGGAAAAAGAAGAGGAA
ACACCGGTTGTGGGCTGCACACTGCAGAAAGATACAGCTGAAAAAGGACGGCTCCTCTAACCATGTTTAC
AACTATCAACCCTGTGATCATCCACGGCAGCCTTGTGACAGTTCGTGCCCTTGTGTGATAGCACAAAATT
TTTGTGAAAAGTTTTGTCAATGTAGTTCAGAGTGTCAAAACCGCTTTCCGGGATGCCGCTGCAAAGCACA
GTGCAACACCAAGCAGTGCCCGTGCTACCTGGCTGTCCGAGAGTGTGACCCTGACCTCTGTCTTACTTGT
GGAGCCGCTGACCATTGGGACAGTAAAAATGTGTCCTGCAAGAACTGCAGTATTCAGCGGGGCTCCAAAA
AGCATCTATTGCTGGCACCATCTGACGTGGCAGGCTGGGGGATTTTTATCAAAGATCCTGTGCAGAAAAA
TGAATTTATCTCAGAATACTGTGGAGAGATTATTTCTCAAGATGAAGCTGACAGAAGAGGGAAAGTGTAT
GATAAATACATGTGCAGCTTTCTGTTCAACTTGAACAATGATTTTGTGGTGGATGCAACCCGCAAGGGTA
ACAAAATTCGTTTTGCAAATCATTCGGTAAATCCAAACTGCTATGCAAAAGTTATGATGGTTAACGGTGA
TCACAGGATAGGTATTTTTGCCAAGAGAGCCATCCAGACTGGCGAAGAGCTGTTTTTTGATTACAGATAC
AGCCAGGCTGATGCCCTGAAGTATGTCGGCATCGAAAGAGAAATGGAAATCCCTGGATCCTAATGAGTCG
AGAAGTACTAGAGGATCATAATCAGCCATACCACATTTGTAGAGGTTTTACTTGCTTTAAAAAACCTCCC
ACACCTCCCCCTGAACCTGAAACATAAAATGAATGCAATTGTTGTTGTTAACTTGTTTATTGCAGCTTAT
AATGGTTACAAATAAAGCAATAGCATCACAAATTTCACAAATAAAGCATTTTTTTCACTGCATTCTAGTT
GTGGTTTGTCCAAACTCATCAATGTATCTTATCATGTCTGGATCTGATCACTGATATCGCCTAGGAGATC
CGGGGCTGGATGCACACACTGGCTTAAGACGACAACGCTAGTGGTTGGCTACATACTCCGGAATATTAAT
AGATCATGGAGATAATTAAAATGATAACCATCTCGCAAATAAATAAGTATTTTACTGTTTTCGTAACAGT
TTTGTAATAAAAAAACCTATAAATATTCCGGATTATTCATACCGTCCCACCATCGGGCGCGGAAGAATGG
GTACCAAAACTGAAGAAGGTAAACTGGTAATCTGGATTAACGGCGATAAAGGCTATAACGGTTTGGCTGA
AGTCGGTAAGAAATTCGAGAAAGATACCGGAATTAAAGTCACCGTTGAGCATCCGGATAAACTGGAAGAG
AAATTCCCACAGGTTGCGGCAACTGGCGATGGCCCTGACATTATCTTCTGGGCACACGACCGCTTTGGTG
GCTACGCTCAATCTGGCCTGTTGGCTGAAATCACCCCGGACAAAGCGTTCCAGGACAAGCTGTATCCGTT
TACCTGGGATGCCGTACGTTACAACGGCAAGCTGATTGCTTACCCGATCGCTGTTGAAGCGTTATCGCTG
ATTTATAACAAAGATTTGCTGCCGAACCCGCCAAAAACCTGGGAAGAGATCCCGGCGCTGGATAAAGAAC
TGAAAGCGAAAGGTAAGAGCGCGCTGATGTTCAACCTGCAAGAACCGTACTTCACCTGGCCGCTGATTGC
TGCTGACGGGGGTTATGCGTTCAAGTATGAAAACGGCAAGTACGACATTAAAGACGTGGGCGTGGATAAC
GCTGGCGCGAAAGCGGGTCTGACCTTCCTGGTTGACCTGATTAAAAACAAACACATGAATGCAGACACCG
ATTACTCCATCGCAGAAGCTGCCTTTAATAAAGGCGAAACAGCGATGACCATCAACGGCCCGTGGGCATG
GTCCAACATCGACACCAGCAAAGTGAATTATGGTGTAACGGTACTGCCGACCTTCAAGGGTCAACCATCC
AAACCGTTCGTTGGCGTGCTGAGCGCAGGTATTAACGCCGCCAGTCCGAACAAAGAGCTGGCAAAAGAGT
TCCTCGAAAACTATCTGCTGACTGATGAAGGTCTGGAAGCGGTTAATAAAGACAAACCGCTGGGTGCCGT
AGCGCTGAAGTCTTACGAGGAAGAGTTGGCGAAAGATCCACGTATTGCCGCCACCATGGAAAACGCCCAG
AAAGGTGAAATCATGCCGAACATCCCGCAGATGTCCGCTTTCTGGTATGCCGTGCGTACTGCGGTGATCA
ACGCCGCCAGCGGTCGTCAGACTGTCGATGAAGCCCTGAAAGACGCGCAGACTGCCGCAGGCACCGATTA
CGATATCCCAACGACCCTGGAAGTTCTGTTCCAGGGGCCCTCCGGTATGGCGCCTCAGAAGCACGGCGGT
GGGGGAGGGGGCGGCTCGGGGCCCAGCGCGGGGTCCGGGGGAGGCGGCTTCGGGGGTTCGGCGGCGGTGG
CGGCGGCGACGGCTTCGGGCGGCAAATCCGGCGGCGGGAGCTGTGGAGGGGGTGGCAGTTACTCGGCCTC
CTCCTCCTCCTCCGCGGCGGCAGCGGCGGGGGCTGCGGTGTTACCGGTGAAGAAGCCGAAAATGGAGCAC
GTCCAGGCTGACCACGAGCTTTTCCTCCAGGCCTTTGAGAAGCCAACACAAATCTATAGATTTCTTCGAA
CTCGGAATCTCATAGCACCAATATTTTTGCACAGAACTCTTACTTACATGTCTCATCGAAACTCCAGAAC
AAACATCAAAAGGAAAACATTTAAAGTTGATGATATGTTATCAAAAGTAGAGAAAATGAAAGGAGAGCAA
GAATCTCATAGCTTGTCAGCTCATTTGCAGCTTACGTTTACTGGTTTCTTCCACAAAAATGATAAGCCAT
CACCAAACTCAGAAAATGAACAAAATTCTGTTACCCTGGAAGTCCTGCTTGTGAAAGTTTGCCACAAAAA
AAGAAAGGATGTAAGTTGTCCAATAAGGCAAGTTCCCACAGGTAAAAAGCAGGTGCCTTTGAATCCTGAC
CTCAATCAAACAAAACCCGGAAATTTCCCGTCCCTTGCAGTTTCCAGTAATGAATTTGAACCTAGTAACA
GCCATATGGTGAAGTCTTACTCGTTGCTATTTAGAGTGACTCGTCCAGGAAGAAGAGAGTTTAATGGAAT
GATTAATGGAGAAACCAATGAAAATATTGATGTCAATGAAGAGCTTCCAGCCAGAAGAAAACGAAATCGT
GAGGATGGGGAAAAGACATTTGTTGCACAAATGACAGTATTTGATAAAAACAGGCGCTTACAGCTTTTAG
ATGGGGAATATGAAGTAGCCATGCAGGAAATGGAAGAATGTCCAATAAGCAAGAAAAGAGCAACATGGGA
GACTATTCTTGATGGGAAGAGGCTGCCTCCATTCGAAACATTTTCTCAGGGACCTACGTTGCAGTTCACT
CTTCGTTGGACAGGAGAAACCAATGATAAATCTACGGCTCCTATTGCCAAACCTCTTGCCACTAGAAATT
CAGAGAGTCTCCATCAGGAAAACAAGCCTGGTTCAGTTAAACCTACTCAAACTATTGCTGTTAAAGAATC
ATTGACTACAGACCTACAAACAAGAAAAGAAAAGGATACTCCAAATGAAAACCGACAAAAATTAAGAATA
TTTTATCAGTTTCTCTATAACAACAATACAAGGCAACAAACTGAAGCAAGAGATGACCTGCATTGCCCTT
GGTGTACTCTGAACTGCCGCAAACTTTATAGTTTACTCAAGCATCTTAAACTCTGCCATAGCAGATTTAT
CTTCAACTATGTTTATCATCCAAAAGGTGCTAGGATAGATGTTTCTATCAATGAGTGTTATGATGGCTCC
TATGCAGGAAATCCTCAGGATATTCATCGCCAACCTGGATTTGCTTTTAGTCGCAACGGACCAGTTAAGA
GAACACCTATCACACATATTCTTGTGTGCAGGCCAAAACGAACAAAAGCAAGCATGTCTGAATTTCTTGA
ATCTGAAGATGGGGAAGTAGAACAGCAAAGAACATATAGTAGTGGCCACAATCGTCTGTATTTCCATAGT
GATACCTGCTTACCTCTCCGTCCACAAGAAATGGAAGTAGATAGTGAAGATGAAAAAGATCCTGAATGGC
TAAGAGAAAAAACCATTACACAAATTGAAGAGTTTTCTGATGTTAATGAAGGAGAGAAAGAAGTGATGAA
ACTCTGGAATCTCCATGTCATGAAGCATGGGTTTATTGCTGACAATCAAATGAATCATGCCTGTATGCTG
TTTGTAGAAAATTATGGACAGAAAATAATTAAGAAGAATTTATGTCGAAACTTCATGCTTCATCTAGTCA
GCATGCATGACTTTAATCTTATTAGCATAATGTCAATAGATAAAGCTGTTACCAAGCTCCGTGAAATGCA
GCAAAAATTAGAAAAGGGGGAATCTGCTTCCCCTGCAAACGAAGAAATAACTGAAGAACAAAATGGGACA
GCAAATGGATTTAGTGAAATTAACTCAAAAGAGAAAGCTTTGGAAACAGATAGTGTCTCAGGGGTTTCAA
AACAGAGCAAAAAACAAAAACTCGGATCCTAATGAGTCGAGAAGTACTAGAGGATCATAATCAGCCATAC
CACATTTGTAGAGGTTTTACTTGCTTTAAAAAACCTCCCACACCTCCCCCTGAACCTGAAACATAAAATG
AATGCAATTGTTGTTGTTAACTTGTTTATTGCAGCTTATAATGGTTACAAATAAAGCAATAGCATCACAA
ATTTCACAAATAAAGCATTTTTTTCACTGCATTCTAGTTGTGGTTTGTCCAAACTCATCAATGTATCTTA
TCATGTCTGGATCTGATCACTGATATCGCCTAGGAGATCCGGGGCTGGATGCACACACTGGCTTAAGACG
ACAACGCTAGTGGTTGGCTACATACTCCGGAATATTAATAGATCATGGAGATAATTAAAATGATAACCAT
CTCGCAAATAAATAAGTATTTTACTGTTTTCGTAACAGTTTTGTAATAAAAAAACCTATAAATATTCCGG
ATTATTCATACCGTCCCACCATCGGGCGCTCCGGTATGTCCGAGAGGGAAGTGTCGACTGCGCCGGCGGG
AACAGACATGCCTGCGGCCAAGAAGCAGAAGCTGAGCAGTGACGAGAACAGCAATCCAGACCTCTCTGGA
GATGAGAATGATGACGCTGTCAGTATAGAAAGTGGTACAAACACTGAACGCCCTGATACACCTACAAACA
CGCCAAATGCACCTGGAAGGAAAAGTTGGGGAAAGGGAAAATGGAAGTCAAAGAAATGCAAATATTCTTT
CAAATGTGTAAATAGTCTCAAGGAAGATCATAACCAACCATTGTTTGGAGTTCAGTTTAACTGGCACAGT
AAAGAAGGAGATCCATTAGTGTTTGCAACTGTAGGAAGCAACAGAGTTACCTTGTATGAATGTCATTCAC
AAGGAGAAATCCGGTTGTTGCAATCTTACGTGGATGCTGATGCTGATGAAAACTTTTACACTTGTGCATG
GACCTATGATAGCAATACGAGCCATCCTCTGCTGGCTGTAGCTGGATCTAGAGGCATAATTAGGATAATA
AATCCTATAACAATGCAGTGTATAAAGCACTATGTTGGCCATGGAAATGCTATCAATGAGCTGAAATTCC
ATCCAAGAGATCCAAATCTTCTCCTGTCAGTAAGTAAAGATCATGCTTTACGATTATGGAATATCCAGAC
GGACACTCTGGTGGCAATATTTGGAGGCGTAGAAGGGCACAGAGATGAAGTTCTAAGTGCTGATTATGAT
CTTTTGGGTGAAAAAATAATGTCCTGTGGTATGGATCATTCTCTTAAACTTTGGAGGATCAATTCAAAGA
GAATGATGAATGCAATTAAGGAATCTTATGATTATAATCCAAATAAAACTAACAGGCCATTTATTTCTCA
GAAAATCCATTTTCCTGATTTTTCTACCAGAGACATACATAGGAATTATGTTGATTGTGTGCGATGGTTA
GGCGATTTGATACTTTCTAAGTCTTGTGAAAATGCCATTGTGTGCTGGAAACCTGGCAAGATGGAAGATG
ATATAGATAAAATTAAACCCAGTGAATCTAATGTGACTATTCTTGGGCGATTTGATTACAGCCAGTGTGA
CATTTGGTACATGAGGTTTTCTATGGATTTCTGGCAAAAGATGCTTGCATTGGGCAATCAAGTTGGCAAA
CTTTATGTTTGGGATTTAGAAGTAGAAGATCCTCATAAAGCCAAATGTACAACACTGACTCATCATAAAT
GTGGTGCTGCTATTCGACAAACCAGTTTTAGCAGGGATAGCAGCATTCTTATAGCTGTTTGTGATGATGC
CAGTATTTGGCGCTGGGATCGACTTCGAGGATCCTAATGAGTCGAGAAGTACTAGAGGATCATAATCAGC
CATACCACATTTGTAGAGGTTTTACTTGCTTTAAAAAACCTCCCACACCTCCCCCTGAACCTGAAACATA
AAATGAATGCAATTGTTGTTGTTAACTTGTTTATTGCAGCTTATAATGGTTACAAATAAAGCAATAGCAT
CACAAATTTCACAAATAAAGCATTTTTTTCACTGCATTCTAGTTGTGGTTTGTCCAAACTCATCAATGTA
TCTTATCATGTCTGGATCTGATCACTGATATCGCCTAGGAGATCCGGGGCTGGATGCACACACTGGCTTA
AGACGACAACGCTAGTGGTTGGCTACATACTCCGGAATATTAATAGATCATGGAGATAATTAAAATGATA
ACCATCTCGCAAATAAATAAGTATTTTACTGTTTTCGTAACAGTTTTGTAATAAAAAAACCTATAAATAT
TCCGGATTATTCATACCGTCCCACCATCGGGCGCTCCGGTATGGCCGACAAGGAAGCAGCCTTCGACGAC
GCAGTGGAAGAACGAGTGATCAACGAGGAATACAAAATATGGAAAAAGAACACCCCTTTTCTTTATGATT
TGGTGATGACCCATGCTCTGGAGTGGCCCAGCCTAACTGCCCAGTGGCTTCCAGATGTAACCAGACCAGA
AGGGAAAGATTTCAGCATTCATCGACTTGTCCTGGGGACACACACATCGGATGAACAAAACCATCTTGTT
ATAGCCAGTGTGCAGCTCCCTAATGATGATGCTCAGTTTGATGCGTCACACTACGACAGTGAGAAAGGAG
AATTTGGAGGTTTTGGTTCAGTTAGTGGAAAAATTGAAATAGAAATCAAGATCAACCATGAAGGAGAAGT
AAACAGGGCCCGTTATATGCCCCAGAACCCTTGTATCATCGCAACAAAGACTCCTTCCAGTGATGTTCTT
GTTTTTGACTATACAAAACATCCTTCTAAACCAGATCCTTCTGGAGAGTGCAACCCAGACTTGCGACTCC
GTGGACATCAGAAGGAAGGCTATGGGCTTTCTTGGAACCCAAATCTCAGTGGGCACTTACTTAGTGCTTC
AGATGACCATACCATCTGCCTGTGGGACATCAGTGCCGTTCCAAAGGAGGGAAAAGTGGTAGATGCGAAG
ACCATCTTTACAGGGCATACGGCAGTAGTAGAAGATGTTTCCTGGCATCTACTCCATGAGTCTCTGTTTG
GGTCAGTTGCTGATGATCAGAAACTTATGATTTGGGATACTCGTTCAAACAATACTTCCAAACCAAGCCA
CTCAGTTGATGCTCACACTGCTGAAGTGAACTGCCTTTCTTTCAATCCTTATAGTGAGTTCATTCTTGCC
ACAGGATCAGCTGACAAGACTGTTGCCTTGTGGGATCTGAGAAATCTGAAACTTAAGTTGCATTCCTTTG
AGTCACATAAGGATGAAATATTCCAGGTTCAGTGGTCACCTCACAATGAGACTATTTTAGCTTCCAGTGG
TACTGATCGCAGACTGAATGTCTGGGATTTAAGTAAAATTGGAGAGGAACAATCCCCAGAAGATGCAGAA
GACGGGCCACCAGAGTTGTTGTTTATTCATGGTGGTCATACTGCCAAGATATCTGATTTCTCCTGGAATC
CCAATGAACCTTGGGTGATTTGTTCTGTATCAGAAGACAATATCATGCAAGTGTGGCAAATGGCAGAGAA
CATTTATAATGATGAAGACCCTGAAGGAAGCGTTGATCCAGAAGGACAAGGGTCCGGATCCTAATGAGTC
GAGAAGTACTAGAGGATCATAATCAGCCATACCACATTTGTAGAGGTTTTACTTGCTTTAAAAAACCTCC
CACACCTCCCCCTGAACCTGAAACATAAAATGAATGCAATTGTTGTTGTTAACTTGTTTATTGCAGCTTA
TAATGGTTACAAATAAAGCAATAGCATCACAAATTTCACAAATAAAGCATTTTTTTCACTGCATTCTAGT
TGTGGTTTGTCCAAACTCATCAATGTATCTTATCATGTCTGGATCTGATCACTGATATCGCCTAGGAGAT
CCGGGGCTGGGTAGACTACCCATGAGTCACAATGAACGACTAGAGATCTATGTGAGGATCCTAACTCGAG
ATCGAGCTGAGCAAAACTATATCTCAATCGGGGTTTAAACGTTACAGAGATGTTACGAACCACTAGTGCA
CTGCAGTACATCAACCAGATAAGTGAAATCTAGTTCCAAACTATTTTGTCATTTTTAATTTTCGTATTAG
CTTACGACGCTACACCCAGTTCCCATCTATTTTGTCACTCTTCCCTAAATAATCCTTAAAAACTCCATTT
CCACCCCTCCCAGTTCCCAACTATTTTGTCCGCCCACAGCGGGGCATTTTTCTTCCTGTTATGTTTTTAA
TCAAACATCCTGCCAACTCCATGTGACAAACCGTCATCTTCGGCTACTTTTTCTCTGTCACAGAATGAAA
ATTTTTCTGTCATCTCTTCGTTATTAATGTTTGTAATTGACTGAATATCAACGCTTATTTGCAGCCTGAA
CTGGGAGGCAGAATAAATGATCATATCGTCAATTATTACCTCCACGGGGAGAGCCTGAGCAAACTGGCCT
CAGGCATTTGAGAAGCACACGGTCACACTGCTTCCGGTAGTCAATAAACCGGTAAGTAGCGTATGCGCTC
ACGCAACTGGTCCAGAACCTTGACCGAACGCAGCGGTGGTAACGGCGCAGTGGCGGTTTTCATGGCTTGT
TATGACTGTTTTTTTGGGGTACAGTCTATGCCTCGGGCATCCAAGCAGCAAGCGCGTTACGCCGTGGGTC
GATGTTTGATGTTATGGAGCAGCAACGATGTTACGCAGCAGGGCAGTCGCCCTAAAACAAAGTTAAACAT
CATGAGGGAAGCGGTGATCGCCGAAGTATCGACTCAACTATCAGAGGTAGTTGGCGTCATCGAGCGCCAT
CTCGAACCGACGTTGCTGGCCGTACATTTGTACGGCTCCGCAGTGGATGGCGGCCTGAAGCCACACAGTG
ATATTGATTTGCTGGTTACGGTGACCGTAAGGCTTGATGAAACAACGCGGCGAGCTTTGATCAACGACCT
TTTGGAAACTTCGGCTTCCCCTGGAGAGAGCGAGATTCTCCGCGCTGTAGAAGTCACCATTGTTGTGCAC
GACGACATCATTCCGTGGCGTTATCCAGCTAAGCGCGAACTGCAATTTGGAGAATGGCAGCGCAATGACA
TTCTTGCAGGTATCTTCGAGCCAGCCACGATCGACATTGATCTGGCTATCTTGCTGACAAAAGCAAGAGA
ACATAGCGTTGCCTTGGTAGGTCCAGCGGCGGAGGAACTCTTTGATCCGGTTCCTGAACAGGATCTATTT
GAGGCGCTAAATGAAACCTTAACGCTATGGAACTCGCCGCCCGACTGGGCTGGCGATGAGCGAAATGTAG
TGCTTACGTTGTCCCGCATTTGGTACAGCGCAGTAACCGGCAAAATCGCGCCGAAGGATGTCGCTGCCGA
CTGGGCAATGGAGCGCCTGCCGGCCCAGTATCAGCCCGTCATACTTGAAGCTAGACAGGCTTATCTTGGA
CAAGAAGAAGATCGCTTGGCCTCGCGCGCAGATCAGTTGGAAGAATTTGTCCACTACGTGAAAGGCGAGA
TCACCAAGGTAGTCGGCAAATAATGTCTAACAATTCGTTCAAGCCGACGGATTGGCGAATGGGGGG
[127 nt withheld, positions 14207-14333]
C
[91 nt withheld, positions 14335-14425]
A
[49 nt withheld, positions 14427-14475]
CCTTTGACGTTGGAGTCCACGTTCTTT
[37 nt withheld, positions 14503-14539]
ACCCTATCTCGGTCTATTCTTTTGATTTATAAGGGATTTTGCCGATTTCGGCCTATTGGTTAAAAAATGA
GCTGATTTAACAAAAATTTAACGCGAATTTTAACAAAATATTAACGTTTACAATTTCAGGTGGCACTTTT
CGGGGAAATGTGCGCGGAACCCCTATTTGTTTATTTTTCTAAATACATTCAAATATGTATCCGCTCATGA
GACAATAACCCTGATAAATGCTTCAATAATATTGAAAAAGGAAGAGTATGAGTATTCAACATTTCCGTGT
CGCCCTTATTCCCTTTTTTGCGGCATTTTGCCTTCCTGTTTTTGCTCACCCAGAAACGCTGGTGAAAGTA
AAAGATGCTGAAGATCAGTTGGGTGCACGAGTGGGTTACATCGAACTGGATCTCAACAGCGGTAAGATCC
TTGAGAGTTTTCGCCCCGAAGAACGTTTTCCAATGATGAGCACTTTTAAAGTTCTGCTATGTGGCGCGGT
ATTATCCCGTATTGACGCCGGGCAAGAGCAACTCGGTCGCCGCATACACTATTCTCAGAATGACTTGGTT
GAGTACTCACCAGTCACAGAAAAGCATCTTACGGATGGCATGACAGTAAGAGAATTATGCAGTGCTGCCA
TAACCATGAGTGATAACACTGCGGCCAACTTACTTCTGACAACGATCGGAGGACCGAAGGAGCTAACCGC
TTTTTTGCACAACATGGGGGATCATGTAACTCGCCTTGATCGTTGGGAACCGGAGCTGAATGAAGCCATA
CCAAACGACGAGCGTGACACCACGATGCCTGTAGCAATGGCAACAACGTTGCGCAAACTATTAACTGGCG
AACTACTTACTCTAGCTTCCCGGCAACAATTAATAGACTGGATGGAGGCGGATAAAGTTGCAGGACCACT
TCTGCGCTCGGCCCTTCCGGCTGGCTGGTTTATTGCTGATAAATCTGGAGCCGGTGAGCGTGGTTCTCGC
GGTATCATTGCAGCACTGGGGCCAGATGGTAAGCCCTCCCGTATCGTAGTTATCTACACGACGGGGAGTC
AGGCAACTATGGATGAACGAAATAGACAGATCGCTGAGATAGGTGCCTCACTGATTAAGCATTGGTAACT
GTCAGACCAAGTTTACTCATATATACTTTAGATTGATTTAAAACTTCATTTTTAATTTAAAAGGATCTAG
GTGAAGATCCTTTTTGATAATCTCATGACCAAAATCCCTTAACGTGAGTTTTCGTTCCACTGAGCGTCAG
ACCCCGTAGAAAAGATCAAAGGATCTTC
Features (pLannotate 1.2.2; 31 found; start..end, strand, type, name):
      1..589     +  rep_origin     ori: high-copy-number ColE1/pMB1/pBR322/pUC origin of replication
    775..824     -  misc_feature   bom (fragment): basis of mobility region from pBR322
    892..1116    -  mobile_element Tn7R: mini-Tn7 element (right end of the Tn7 transposon) Tn7
   1183..1716    -  CDS            GmR: gentamycin acetyltransferase; aacC1; confers resistance to gentamycin
   1905..1933    -  promoter       Pc promoter: intI1 (promoter lies within the coding sequence); class 1 integron promoter
   1911..2231    -  CDS            YPR2_ECOLX (fragment): Protein predicted: Swiss-Prot protein existence level 4. From Escherichia coli.
   2358..2449    +  promoter       polyhedrin promoter: polh from Autographa californica; promoter for the baculovirus polyhedrin gene
   2492..4744    +  CDS            EZH2: EZH2_HUMAN - Also known as KMT6. Experimental evidence at protein level: Swiss-Prot protein existence level 1. Polycomb group (PcG) protein. Catalytic subunit of the PRC2/EED-EZH2 complex, which methylates 'Lys-9' (H3K9me) and 'Lys-27' (H3K27me) of histone H3, leading to transcriptional repression of the affected target gene. Able to mono-, di- and trimethylate 'Lys-27' of histone H3 to form H3K27me1, H3K27me2 and H3K27me3, respectively. Displays a preference for substrates with less methylation, loses activity when progressively more methyl groups are incorporated into H3K27, H3K27me0 > H3K27
   4774..4857    +  CDS            large T antigen (fragment): large T antigen from SV40 (simian virus 40)
   4880..5014    +  polyA_signal   SV40 poly(A) signal: SV40 polyadenylation signal
   5113..5204    +  promoter       polyhedrin promoter: polh from Autographa californica; promoter for the baculovirus polyhedrin gene
   5256..6353    +  CDS            MBP: maltose binding protein from E. coli; malE (mutated); This version of the gene does not encode a signal sequence, so MBP will remain in the cytosol.
   6499..6516    -  CDS            CLIP-tag™ (fragment): human O6-alkylguanine-DNA-alkyltransferase variant that forms covalent bonds with benzylcytosine derivatives fast-reacting variant, optimized for mammalian expression
   6612..8633    +  CDS            SUZ12 (fragment): SUZ12_HUMAN - Also known as CHET9, JJAZ1, KIAA0160. Experimental evidence at protein level: Swiss-Prot protein existence level 1. Polycomb group (PcG) protein. Component of the PRC2 complex, which methylates 'Lys-9' (H3K9me) and 'Lys-27' (H3K27me) of histone H3, leading to transcriptional repression of the affected target gene (PubMed:15225548, PubMed:15231737, PubMed:15385962, PubMed:16618801, PubMed:17344414, PubMed:18285464, PubMed:28229514, PubMed:29499137, PubMed:31959557). The PRC2 complex may also serve as a recruiting platform for DNA methyltransferases, thereby linking two epigenetic
   8663..8746    +  CDS            large T antigen (fragment): large T antigen from SV40 (simian virus 40)
   8769..8903    +  polyA_signal   SV40 poly(A) signal: SV40 polyadenylation signal
   9002..9093    +  promoter       polyhedrin promoter: polh from Autographa californica; promoter for the baculovirus polyhedrin gene
   9136..10458   +  CDS            EED: EED_HUMAN - Experimental evidence at protein level: Swiss-Prot protein existence level 1. Polycomb group (PcG) protein. Component of the PRC2/EED-EZH2 complex, which methylates 'Lys-9' and 'Lys-27' of histone H3, leading to transcriptional repression of the affected target gene. Also recognizes 'Lys-26' trimethylated histone H1 with the effect of inhibiting PRC2 complex methyltransferase activity on nucleosomal histone H3 'Lys-27', whereas H3 'Lys-27' recognition has the opposite effect, enabling the propagation of this repressive mark. The PRC2/EED- EZH2 complex may also serve as a recruiting
  10488..10571   +  CDS            large T antigen (fragment): large T antigen from SV40 (simian virus 40)
  10594..10728   +  polyA_signal   SV40 poly(A) signal: SV40 polyadenylation signal
  10827..10918   +  promoter       polyhedrin promoter: polh from Autographa californica; promoter for the baculovirus polyhedrin gene
  10961..12235   +  CDS            RBBP4: RBBP4_BOVIN - Experimental evidence at protein level: Swiss-Prot protein existence level 1. Core histone-binding subunit that may target chromatin assembly factors, chromatin remodeling factors and histone deacetylases to their histone substrates in a manner that is regulated by nucleosomal DNA. Component of several complexes which regulate chromatin metabolism. These include the chromatin assembly factor 1 (CAF-1) complex, which is required for chromatin assembly following DNA replication and DNA repair; the core histone deacetylase (HDAC) complex, which promotes histone deacetylation and con
  12265..12348   +  CDS            large T antigen (fragment): large T antigen from SV40 (simian virus 40)
  12371..12505   +  polyA_signal   SV40 poly(A) signal: SV40 polyadenylation signal
  12683..12848   -  mobile_element Tn7L: mini-Tn7 element (left end of the Tn7 transposon) Tn7
  13143..13223   -  CDS            int (fragment): INT2_ECOLX - Protein inferred from homology: Swiss-Prot protein existence level 3. Putative integrase believed to be involved in the insertion of antibiotic resistance genes into plasmids and transposons. From Escherichia coli.
  13309..13365   +  CDS            GmR (fragment): gentamycin acetyltransferase; aacC1; confers resistance to gentamycin
  13372..14163   +  CDS            SmR: aminoglycoside adenylyltransferase (Murphy, 1985); aadA; confers resistance to spectinomycin and streptomycin
  14210..14665   +  rep_origin     f1 ori (sequence partly withheld): f1 bacteriophage origin of replication; arrow indicates direction of (+) strand synthesis
  14692..14796   +  promoter       AmpR promoter: bla
  14797..15657   +  CDS            AmpR: β-lactamase; bla; confers resistance to ampicillin, carbenicillin, and related antibiotics
