[The description below was written by a language model from this plasmid's Addgene catalogue record and pLannotate feature annotations shown in this document.]
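Description:
pMB.BIG1a.PRC2 is a roughly 15.8 kb multigene insect-expression plasmid built on the pMB.BIG1a backbone by Golden Gate assembly, designed to co-express the four core subunits of human Polycomb Repressive Complex 2 through the baculovirus system. It replicates in E. coli from a high-copy ColE1/pUC-type origin, also carries an f1 origin, and is listed with three bacterial resistances: ampicillin (bla) and spectinomycin (aadA) on the backbone, and gentamicin (aacC1).

The payload lies between the Tn7R and Tn7L mini-transposon ends, together with the gentamicin marker. This arrangement is characteristic of transfer vectors whose cargo is moved by Tn7 transposition into a baculoviral bacmid, with gentamicin resistance travelling alongside the expression cassettes. Inside this region are four tandem transcription units in the same orientation, each driven by its own copy of the very late polyhedrin promoter from Autographa californica nucleopolyhedrovirus and terminated by an SV40 polyadenylation signal. The short "large T antigen" fragments annotated before each poly(A) signal are part of that SV40 terminator region. The units encode, in order, EZH2 (the catalytic H3K27 methyltransferase), SUZ12 fused at its N-terminus to a cytosolic, signal-sequence-free maltose-binding protein, EED, and the histone-binding subunit RBBP4. The annotation tool matched RBBP4 to the bovine entry, but the record gives the species as human. A tiny reverse-strand "CLIP-tag" hit in the region between MBP and SUZ12 is probably a spurious match. The MBP tag can serve as an affinity handle for amylose purification of the assembled complex.

The construct is intended for producing recombinant PRC2 holoenzyme from a single baculovirus in insect cells, and it illustrates the modular multigene cloning system it derives from.
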