Addgene plasmid #234581: pMB.BIG1a.PRC2
Purpose: Expression of EZH2, MBP-SUZ12, EED, RBBP4
Depositing lab: Chen Davidovich. Depositing organization: Monash University. Publication: Modular cloning of multigene vectors for the baculovirus system and yeast. Lai Z, Flanigan SF, Boudes M, Davidovich C. J Mol Biol. 2025 Jan 13:168943. doi: 10.1016/j.jmb.2025.168943. PubMed 39814169.
Backbone
  Vector backbone: pMB.BIG1a
  Vector type: Insect Expression
Growth in bacteria
  Bacterial resistance: Ampicillin, Gentamicin, Spectinomycin
  Growth temperature: 37°C
  Growth strain: DH5alpha
  Copy number: High Copy
Gene/Insert
  Gene/Insert name: EZH2, SUZ12, EED, RBBP4 (alt name: MBP tag)
  Species: H. sapiens (human)
  Entrez Gene: EZH2 (a.k.a. ENX-1, ENX1, EZH2b, KMT6, KMT6A, WVS, WVS2); SUZ12 (a.k.a. CHET9, IMMAS, JJAZ1); RBBP4 (a.k.a. NURF55, RBAP48, lin-53); EED (a.k.a. COGIS, HEED, WAIT1)
  Cloning method: Golden Gate
Terms and licenses: Academic/Nonprofit Terms; Industry Terms: Not Available to Industry
How to cite: pMB.BIG1a.PRC2 was a gift from Chen Davidovich (Addgene plasmid # 234581 ; http://n2t.net/addgene:234581 ; RRID:Addgene_234581)
